>Addgene plasmid #42158 | pNH052 | depositor full sequence | sequence record 56948 | pNH052 sequence 10759 bps
AGAACGGAGTAACCTCGGTGTGCGGTTGTATGCCTGCTGTGGATTGCTGCTGTGTCCTGCTTATCCACAA
CATTTTGCGCACGGTTATGTGGACAAAATACCTGGTTACCCAGGCCGTGCCGGCACGTTAACCGGGCTGC
ATCCGATGCAAGTGTGTCGCTGTCGACGAGCTCGCGAGCTCGTCTGACGCTCAGTGGAACGAAAACTCAC
GTTAAGGGATTTTGGTCATGAATTAATTCTTACCAATGCTTAATCAGTGAGGCACCTATCTCAGCGATCT
GTCTATTTCGTTCATCCATAGTTGCCTGACTCCCCGTCGTGTAGATAACTACGATACGGGAGGGCTTACC
ATCTGGCCCCAGTGCTGCAATGATACCGCGAGACCCACGCTCACCGGCTCCAGATTTATCAGCAATAAAC
CAGCCAGCCGGAAGGGCCGAGCGCAGAAGTGGTCCTGCAACTTTATCCGCCTCCATCCAGTCTATTAATT
GTTGCCGGGAAGCTAGAGTAAGTAGTTCGCCAGTTAATAGTTTGCGCAACGTTGTTGCCATTGCTACAGG
CATCGTGGTGTCACGCTCGTCGTTTGGTATGGCTTCATTCAGCTCCGGTTCCCAACGATCAAGGCGAGTT
ACATGATCCCCCATGTTGTGCAAAAAAGCGGTTAGCTCCTTCGGTCCTCCGATCGTTGTCAGAAGTAAGT
TGGCCGCAGTGTTATCACTCATGGTTATGGCAGCACTGCATAATTCTCTTACTGTCATGCCATCCGTAAG
ATGCTTTTCTGTGACTGGTGAGTACTCAACCAAGTCATTCTGAGAATAGTGTATGCGGCGACCGAGTTGC
TCTTGCCCGGCGTCAATACGGGATAATACCGCGCCACATAGCAGAACTTTAAAAGTGCTCATCATTGGAA
AACGTTCTTCGGGGCGAAAACTCTCAAGGATCTTACCGCTGTTGAGATCCAGTTCGATGTAACCCACTCG
TGCACCCAACTGATCTTCAGCATCTTTTACTTTCACCAGCGTTTCTGGGTGAGCAAAAACAGGAAGGCAA
AATGCCGCAAAAAAGGGAATAAGGGCGACACGGAAATGTTGAATACTCATACTCTTCCTTTTTCAATATT
ATTGAAGCATTTATCAGGGTTATTGTCTCATGAGCGGATACATATTTGAATGTATTTAGAAAAATAAACA
AATAGGGGTTCCGCGCACATTTCCCCGAAAAGTGCCACCTG
[74 nt withheld, positions 1232-1305]
CCCTCAGCGCGGCCGCTAGCGGATCCTTAAAAATGAGTAAAGGAGAAGAACTTTTCACTGGAGTTGTCCC
AATTCTTGTTGAATTAGATGGTGATGTTAATGGGCACAAATTTTCTGTCAGTGGAGAGGGTGAAGGTGAT
GCAACATACGGAAAACTTACCCTTAAATTTATTTGCACTACTGGAAAACTACCTGTTCCATGGGTAAGTT
TAAACATATATATACTAACTAACCCTGATTATTTAAATTTTCAGCCAACACTTGTCACTACTGCTGTCGA
GATATGACGGTGTTCACAAAGTTCCTTAAATTTTACTTTTGGTTACATATTTTTTCTTTTTGAAACCAAA
TCTTTATCTTTGTAGCACTTTCACGGTAGCGAAACGTTAGTTTGAATGGAAAGATGCCTGCAGACACATA
AAGACACCAAACTCTCATCAATAGTTCCGTAAATTTTTATTGACAGAACTTATTGACGGCAGTGGCAGGT
GTCATAAAAAAAACCATGAGGGTAATAAATA
[372 nt withheld, positions 1827-2198]
TAATGGTTCTCCAACGCAGTCAGGCACCGTGTATGAAATCTAACAATGCGCTCATCGTCATCCTCGGCAC
CGTCACCCTGGATGCTGTAGGCATAGGCTTGGTTATGCCGGTACTGCCGGGCCTCTTGCGGGATATCGTC
CATTCCGACAGCATCGCCAGTCACTATGGCGTGCTGCTAGCGCTATATGCGTTGATGCAATTTCTATGCG
CACCCGTTCTCGGAGCACTGTCCGACCGCTTTGGCCGCCGCCCAGTCCTGCTCGCTTCGCTACTTGGAGC
CACTATCGACTACGCGATCATGGCGACCACACCCGTCCTGTGGATCCTCTACGCCGGACGCATCGTGGCC
GGCATCACCGGCGCCACAGGTGCGGTTGCTGGCGCCTATATCGCCGACATCACCGATGGGGAAGATCGGG
CTCGCCACTTCGGGCTCATGAGCGCTTGTTTCGGCGTGGGTATGGTGGCAGGCCCCGTGGCCGGGGGACT
GTTGGGCGCCATCTCCTTGCATGCACCATTCCTTGCGGCGGCGGTGCTCAACGGCCTCAACCTACTACTG
GGCTGCTTCCTAATGCAGGAGTCGCATAAGGGAGAGCGTCGACCGATGCCCTTGAGAGCCTTCAACCCAG
TCAGCTCCTTCCGGTGGGCGCGGGGCATGACTATCGTCGCCGCACTTATGACTGTCTTCTTTATCATGCA
ACTCGTAGGACAGGTGCCGGCAGCGCTCTGGGTCATTTTCGGCGAGGACCGCTTTCGCTGGAGCGCGACG
ATGATCGGCCTGTCGCTTGCGGTATTCGGAATCTTGCACGCCCTCGCTCAAGCCTTCGTCACTGGTCCCG
CCACCAAACGTTTCGGCGAGAAGCAGGCCATTATCGCCGGCATGGCGGCCGACGCGCTGGGCTACGTCTT
GCTGGCGTTCGCGACGCGAGGCTGGATGGCCTTCCCCATTATGATTCTTCTCGCTTCCGGCGGCATCGGG
ATGCCCGCGTTGCAGGCCATGCTGTCCAGGCAGGTAGATGACGACCATCAGGGACAGCTTCAAGGATCGC
TCGCGGCTCTTACCAGCCTAACTTCGATCACTGGACCGCTGATCGTCACGGCGATTTATGCCGCCTCGGC
GAGCACATGGAACGGGTTGGCATGGATTGTAGGCGCCGCCCTATACCTTGTCTGCCTCCCCGCGTTGCGT
CGCGGTGCATGGAGCCGGGCCACCTCGACCTGAATGGAAGCCGGCGGCACCTCGCTAACGGATTCACCAC
TCCAAGATTAAATTTTCAGAACTTCAAAATTAGACACAACATTGAAGATGGAAGCGTTCAACTAGCAGAC
CATTATCAACAAAATACTCCAATTGGCGATGGCCCTGTCCTTTTACCAGACAACCATTACCTGTCCTACC
AATCTGCCCTTTCGAAAGATCCCAACGAAAAGAGAGACCACATGGTCCTTCTTGAGTTTGTAACAGCTGC
TGGGATTACACATGGCATGGATGAACTATACAAATAGGGTACCGCGGCCGCGCTGAGGGGCTGGCCGCTC
ACAATTCCACACAACATACGAGCCGGAAGCATAAAGTGTAAAGCCTGGGGTGCCTAATGAGTGAGCTAAC
TCACATTAATTGCGTTGCGCTCACTGCCCGCTTTCCAGTCGGGAAACCTGTCGTGCCAGCTGCATTAATG
AATCGGCCAACGCGAACCCCTTGCGGCCGCCCGGGCCGTCGACCAATTCTCATGTTTGACAGCTTATCAT
CGAATTTCTGCCATTCATCCGCTTATTATCACTTATTCAGGCGTAGCAACCAGGCGTTTAAGGGCACCAA
TAACTGCCTTAAAAAAATTACGCCCCGCCCTGCCACTCATCGCAGTACTGTTGTAATTCATTAAGCATTC
TGCCGACATGGAAGCCATCACAAACGGCATGATGAACCTGAATCGCCAGCGGCATCAGCACCTTGTCGCC
TTGCGTATAATATTTGCCCATGGTGAAAACGGGGGCGAAGAAGTTGTCCATATTGGCCACGTTTAAATCA
AAACTGGTGAAACTCACCCAGGGATTGGCTGAGACGAAAAACATATTCTCAATAAACCCTTTAGGGAAAT
AGGCCAGGTTTTCACCGTAACACGCCACATCTTGCGAATATATGTGTAGAAACTGCCGGAAATCGTCGTG
GTATTCACTCCAGAGCGATGAAAACGTTTCAGTTTGCTCATGGAAAACGGTGTAACAAGGGTGAACACTA
TCCCATATCACCAGCTCACCGTCTTTCATTGCCATACGAAATTCCGGATGAGCATTCATCAGGCGGGCAA
GAATGTGAATAAAGGCCGGATAAAACTTGTGCTTATTTTTCTTTACGGTCTTTAAAAAGGCCGTAATATC
CAGCTGAACGGTCTGGTTATAGGTACATTGAGCAACTGACTGAAATGCCTCAAAATGTTCTTTACGATGC
CATTGGGATATATCAACGGTGGTATATCCAGTGATTTTTTTCTCCATTTTAGCTTCCTTAGCTCCTGAAA
ATCTCGATAACTCAAAAAATACGCCCGGTAGTGATCTTATTTCATTATGGTGAAAGTTGGAACCTCTTAC
GTGCCGATCAACGTCTCATTTTCGCCAAAAGTTGGCCCAGGGCTTCCCGGTATCAACAGGGACACCAGGA
TTTATTTATTCTGCGAAGTGATCTTCCGTCACAGGTATTTATTCGCGATAAGCTCATGGAGCGGCGTAAC
CGTCGCACAGGAAGGACAGAGAAAGCGCGGATCTGGGAAGTGACGGACAGAACGGTCAGGACCTGGATTG
GGGAGGCGGTTGCCGCCGCTGCTGCTGACGGTGTGACGTTCTCTGTTCCGGTCACACCACATACGTTCCG
CCATTCCTATGCGATGCACATGCTGTATGCCGGTATACCGCTGAAAGTTCTGCAAAGCCTGATGGGACAT
AAGTCCATCAGTTCAACGGAAGTCTACACGAAGGTTTTTGCGCTGGATGTGGCTGCCCGGCACCGGGTGC
AGTTTGCGATGCCGGAGTCTGATGCGGTTGCGATGCTGAAACAATTATCCTGAGAATAAATGCCTTGGCC
TTTATATGGAAATGTGGAACTGAGTGGATATGCTGTTTTTGTCTGTTAAACAGAGAAGCTGGCTGTTATC
CACTGAGAAGCGAACGAAACAGTCGGGAAAATCTCCCATTATCGTAGAGATCCGCATTATTAATCTCAGG
AGCCTGTGTAGCGTTTATAGGAAGTAGTGTTCTGTCATGATGCCTGCAAGCGGTAACGAAAACGATTTGA
ATATGCCTTCAGGAACAATAGAAATCTTCGTGCGGTGTTACGTTGAAGTGGAGCGGATTATGTCAGCAAT
GGACAGAACAACCTAATGAACACAGAACCATGATGTGGTCTGTCCTTTTACAGCCAGTAGTGCTCGCCGC
AGTCGAGCGACAGGGCGAAGCCCTCGGCTGGTTGCCCTCGCCGCTGGGCTGGCGGCCGTCTATGGCCCTG
CAAACGCGCCAGAAACGCCGTCGAAGCCGTGTGCGAGACACCGCGGCCGGCCGCCGGCGTTGTGGATACC
TCGCGGAAAACTTGGCCCTCACTGACAGATGAGGGGCGGACGTTGACACTTGAGGGGCCGACTCACCCGG
CGCGGCGTTGACAGATGAGGGGCAGGCTCGATTTCGGCCGGCGACGTGGAGCTGGCCAGCCTCGCAAATC
GGCGAAAACGCCTGATTTTACGCGAGTTTCCCACAGATGATGTGGACAAGCCTGGGGATAAGTGCCCTGC
GGTATTGACACTTGAGGGGCGCGACTACTGACAGATGAGGGGCGCGATCCTTGACACTTGAGGGGCAGAG
TGCTGACAGATGAGGGGCGCACCTATTGACATTTGAGGGGCTGTCCACAGGCAGAAAATCCAGCATTTGC
AAGGGTTTCCGCCCGTTTTTCGGCCACCGCTAACCTGTCTTTTAACCTGCTTTTAAACCAATATTTATAA
ACCTTGTTTTTAACCAGGGCTGCGCCCTGTGCGCGTGACCGCGCACGCCGAAGGGGGGTGCCCCCCCTTC
TCGAACCCTCCCGGTCGAGTGAGCGAGGAAGCACCAGGGAACAGCACTTATATATTCTGCTTACACACGA
TGCCTGAAAAAACTTCCCTTGGGGTTATCCACTTATCCACGGGGATATTTTTATAATTATTTTTTTTATA
GTTTTTAGATCTTCTTTTTTAGAGCGCCTTGTAGGCCTTTATCCATGCTGGTTCTAGAGAAGGTGTTGTG
ACAAATTGCCCTTTCAGTGTGACAAATCACCCTCAAATGACAGTCCTGTCTGTGACAAATTGCCCTTAAC
CCTGTGACAAATTGCCCTCAGAAGAAGCTGTTTTTTCACAAAGTTATCCCTGCTTATTGACTCTTTTTTA
TTTAGTGTGACAATCTAAAAACTTGTCACACTTCACATGGATCTGTCATGGCGGAAACAGCGGTTATCAA
TCACAAGAAACGTAAAAATAGCCCGCGAATCGTCCAGTCAAACGACCTCACTGAGGCGGCATATAGTCTC
TCCCGGGATCAAAAACGTATGCTGTATCTGTTCGTTGACCAGATCAGAAAATCTGATGGCACCCTACAGG
AACATGACGGTATCTGCGAGATCCATGTTGCTAAATATGCTGAAATATTCGGATTGACCTCTGCGGAAGC
CAGTAAGGATATACGGCAGGCATTGAAGAGTTTCGCGGGGAAGGAAGTGGTTTTTTATCGCCCTGAAGAG
GATGCCGGCGATGAAAAAGGCTATGAATCTTTTCCTTGGTTTATCAAACGTGCGCACAGTCCATCCAGAG
GGCTTTACAGTGTACATATCAACCCATATCTCATTCCCTTCTTTATCGGGTTACAGAACCGGTTTACGCA
GTTTCGGCTTAGTGAAACAAAAGAAATCACCAATCCGTATGCCATGCGTTTATACGAATCCCTGTGTCAG
TATCGTAAGCCGGATGGCTCAGGCATCGTCTCTCTGAAAATCGACTGGATCATAGAGCGTTACCAGCTGC
CTCAAAGTTACCAGCGTATGCCTGACTTCCGCCGCCGCTTCCTGCAGGTCTGTGTTAATGAGATCAACAG
CAGAACTCCAATGCGCCTCTCATACATTGAGAAAAAGAAAGGCCGCCAGACGACTCATATCGTATTTTCC
TTCCGCGATATCACTTCCATGACGACAGGATAGTCTGAGGGTTATCTGTCACAGATTTGAGGGTGGTTCG
TCACATTTGTTCTGACCTACTGAGGGTAATTTGTCACAGTTTTGCTGTTTCCTTCAGCCTGCATGGATTT
TCTCATACTTTTTGAACTGTAATTTTTAAGGAAGCCAAATTTGAGGGCAGTTTGTCACAGTTGATTTCCT
TCTCTTTCCCTTCGTCATGTGACCTGATATCGGGGGTTAGTTCGTCATCATTGATGAGGGTTGATTATCA
CAGTTTATTACTCTGAATTGGCTATCCGCGTGTGTACCTCTACCTGGAGTTTTTCCCACGGTGGATATTT
CTTCTTGCGCTGAGCGTAAGAGCTATCTGACAGAACAGTTCTTCTTTGCTTCCTCGCCAGTTCGCTCGCT
ATGCTCGGTTACACGGCTGCGGCGAGCGCTAGTGATAATAAGTGACTGAGGTATGTGCTCTTCTTATCTC
CTTTTGTAGTGTTGCTCTTATTTTAAACAACTTTGCGGTTTTTTGATGACTTTGCGATTTTGTTGTTGCT
TTGCAGTAAATTGCAAGATTTAATAAAAAAACGCAAAGCAATGATTAAAGGATGTTCAGAATGAAACTCA
TGGAAACACTTAACCAGTGCATAAACGCTGGTCATGAAATGACGAAGGCTATCGCCATTGCACAGTTTAA
TGATGACAGCCCGGAAGCGAGGAAAATAACCCGGCGCTGGAGAATAGGTGAAGCAGCGGATTTAGTTGGG
GTTTCTTCTCAGGCTATCAGAGATGCCGAGAAAGCAGGGCGACTACCGCACCCGGATATGGAAATTCGAG
GACGGGTTGAGCAACGTGTTGGTTATACAATTGAACAAATTAATCATATGCGTGATGTGTTTGGTACGCG
ATTGCGACGTGCTGAAGACGTATTTCCACCGGTGATCGGGGTTGCTGCCCATAAAGGTGGCGTTTACAAA
ACCTCAGTTTCTGTTCATCTTGCTCAGGATCTGGCTCTGAAGGGGCTACGTGTTTTGCTCGTGGAAGGTA
ACGACCCCCAGGGAACAGCCTCAATGTATCACGGATGGGTACCAGATCTTCATATTCATGCAGAAGACAC
TCTCCTGCCTTTCTATCTTGGGGAAAAGGACGATGTCACTTATGCAATAAAGCCCACTTGCTGGCCGGGG
CTTGACATTATTCCTTCCTGTCTGGCTCTGCACCGTATTGAAACTGAGTTAATGGGCAAATTTGATGAAG
GTAAACTGCCCACCGATCCACACCTGATGCTCCGACTGGCCATTGAAACTGTTGCTCATGACTATGATGT
CATAGTTATTGACAGCGCGCCTAACCTGGGTATCGGCACGATTAATGTCGTATGTGCTGCTGATGTGCTG
ATTGTTCCCACGCCTGCTGAGTTGTTTGACTACACCTCCGCACTGCAGTTTTTCGATATGCTTCGTGATC
TGCTCAAGAACGTTGATCTTAAAGGGTTCGAGCCTGATGTACGTATTTTGCTTACCAAATACAGCAATAG
TAATGGCTCTCAGTCCCCGTGGATGGAGGAGCAAATTCGGGATGCCTGGGGAAGCATGGTTCTAAAAAAT
GTTGTACGTGAAACGGATGAAGTTGGTAAAGGTCAGATCCGGATGAGAACTGTTTTTGAACAGGCCATTG
ATCAACGCTCTTCAACTGGTGCCTGGAGAAATGCTCTTTCTATTTGGGAACCTGTCTGCAATGAAATTTT
CGATCGTCTGATTAAACCACGCTGGGAGATTAGATAATGAAGCGTGCGCCTGTTATTCCAAAACATACGC
TCAATACTCAACCGGTTGAAGATACTTCGTTATCGACACCAGCTGCCCCGATGGTGGATTCGTTAATTGC
GCGCGTAGGAGTAATGGCTCGCGGTAATGCCATTACTTTGCCTGTATGTGGTCGGGATGTGAAGTTTACT
CTTGAAGTGCTCCGGGGTGATAGTGTTGAGAAGACCTCTCGGGTATGGTCAGGTAATGAACGTGACCAGG
AGCTGCTTACTGAGGACGCACTGGATGATCTCATCCCTTCTTTTCTACTGACTGGTCAACAGACACCGGC
GTTCGGTCGAAGAGTATCTGGTGTCATAGAAATTGCCGATGGGAGTCGCCGTCGTAAAGCTGCTGCACTT
ACCGAAAGTGATTATCGTGTTCTGGTTGGCGAGCTGGATGATGAGCAGATGGCTGCATTATCCAGATTGG
GTAACGATTATCGCCCAACAAGTGCTTATGAACGTGGTCAGCGTTATGCAAGCCGATTGCAGAATGAATT
TGCTGGAAATATTTCTGCGCTGGCTGATGCGGAAAATATTTCACGTAAGATTATTACCCGCTGTATCAAC
ACCGCCAAATTGCCTAAATCAGTTGTTGCTCTTTTTTCTCACCCCGGTGAACTATCTGCCCGGTCAGGTG
ATGCACTTCAAAAAGCCTTTACAGATAAAGAGGAATTACTTAAGCAGCAGGCATCTAACCTTCATGAGCA
GAAAAAAGCTGGGGTGATATTTGAAGCTGAAGAAGTTATCACTCTTTTAACTTCTGTGCTTAAAACGTCA
TCTGCATCAAGAACTAGTTTAAGCTCACGACATCAGTTTGCTCCTGGAGCGACAGTATTGTATAAGGGCG
ATAAAATGGTGCTTAACCTGGACAGGTCTCGTGTTCCAACTGAGTGTATAGAGAAAATTGAGGCCATTCT
TAAGGAACTTGAAAAGCCAGCACCCTGATGCGACCACGTTTTAGTCTACGTTTATCTGTCTTTACTTAAT
GTCCTTTGTTACAGGCCAGAAAGCATAACTGGCCTGAATATTCTCTCTGGGCCCACTGTTCCACTTGTAT
CGTCGGTCTGATAATCAGACTGGGACCACGGTCCCACTCGTATCGTCGGTCTGATTATTAGTCTGGGACC
ACGGTCCCACTCGTATCGTCGGTCTGATTATTAGTCTGGGACCACGGTCCCACTCGTATCGTCGGTCTGA
TAATCAGACTGGGACCACGGTCCCACTCGTATCGTCGGTCTGATTATTAGTCTGGGACCATGGTCCCACT
CGTATCGTCGGTCTGATTATTAGTCTGGGACCACGGTCCCACTCGTATCGTCGGTCTGATTATTAGTCTG
GAACCACGGTCCCACTCGTATCGTCGGTCTGATTATTAGTCTGGGACCACGGTCCCACTCGTATCGTCGG
TCTGATTATTAGTCTGGGACCACGATCCCACTCGTGTTGTCGGTCTGATTATCGGTCTGGGACCACGGTC
CCACTTGTATTGTCGATCAGACTATCAGCGTGAGACTACGATTCCATCAATGCCTGTCAAGGGCAAGTAT
TGACATGTCGTCGTAACCTGT
Features (pLannotate 1.2.2; 22 found; start..end, strand, type, name):
     23..169     +  CDS            yuaZ (fragment): YUAZ_ECO57 - Protein predicted: Swiss-Prot protein existence level 4. From Escherichia coli O157:H7.
    240..1100    -  CDS            AmpR: β-lactamase; bla; confers resistance to ampicillin, carbenicillin, and related antibiotics
   1101..1205    -  promoter       AmpR promoter: bla
   1232..1305    +  rep_origin     f1 ori (fragment) (sequence withheld): f1 bacteriophage origin of replication; arrow indicates direction of (+) strand synthesis
   1326..1577    +  CDS            cEGFP (fragment): cEGFP is a basic (constitutively fluorescent) green fluorescent protein published in 2008, derived from Aequorea victoria.
   1827..2198    +  CDS            rpsL (sequence withheld): RS12_ECOLI - Also known as strA. Experimental evidence at protein level: Swiss-Prot protein existence level 1. Cryo-EM studies suggest that S12 contacts the EF-Tu bound tRNA in the A-site during codon-recognition. This contact is most likely broken as the aminoacyl-tRNA moves into the peptidyl transferase center in the 50S subunit. From Escherichia coli (strain K12).
   2231..3418    +  CDS            tetA: TCR3_ECOLX - Experimental evidence at protein level: Swiss-Prot protein existence level 1. Resistance to tetracycline by an active tetracycline efflux. This is an energy-dependent process that decreases the accumulation of the antibiotic in whole cells. This protein functions as a metal- tetracycline/H(+) antiporter. From Escherichia coli. This protein is used as a marker in many commonly used cloning vectors, such as pBR322 and pACYC184.
   3478..3723    +  CDS            cEGFP (fragment): cEGFP is a basic (constitutively fluorescent) green fluorescent protein published in 2008, derived from Aequorea victoria.
   3750..3780    -  promoter       lac promoter: promoter for the E. coli lac operon
   3795..3816    -  protein_bind   CAP binding site: CAP binding activates transcription in the presence of cAMP. E. coli catabolite activator protein
   3829..3892    -  CDS            lacI (fragment): lac repressor; lacI; The lac repressor binds to the lac operator to inhibit transcription in E. coli. This inhibition can be relieved by adding lactose or isopropyl-β-D-thiogalactopyranoside (IPTG).
   3934..3951    +  promoter       tet promoter (fragment): E. coli promoter for tetracycline efflux protein gene
   4039..4695    -  CDS            cat: CAT_ECOLX - Experimental evidence at protein level: Swiss-Prot protein existence level 1. This enzyme is an effector of chloramphenicol resistance in bacteria. From Escherichia coli. This protein is used as a marker in many commonly used cloning vectors, such as pACYC184.
   4696..4798    -  promoter       cat promoter: promoter of the E. coli cat gene encoding chloramphenicol acetyltransferase
   4914..5258    +  CDS            resD (fragment): REDF_ECOLI - Also known as D. Protein inferred from homology: Swiss-Prot protein existence level 3. Acts as a repressor of transcription and as a site-specific resolvase that cleaves at the RfsF site. From Escherichia coli (strain K12).
   5656..6270    +  rep_origin     oriV: origin of replication for the bacterial F plasmid
   6346..6565    +  rep_origin     ori2: secondary origin of replication for the bacterial F plasmid; also known as oriS
   6656..7411    +  CDS            repE: replication initiation protein for the bacterial F plasmid; repE
   7414..7664    +  misc_feature   incC: incC; incompatibility region of the bacterial F plasmid
   7990..9165    +  CDS            sopA: partitioning protein for the bacterial F plasmid; sopA
   9165..10136   +  CDS            sopB: partitioning protein for the bacterial F plasmid; sopB
  10209..10682   +  misc_feature   sopC: sopC; centromere-like partitioning region of the bacterial F plasmid
