[The description below was written by a language model from this plasmid's Addgene catalogue record and pLannotate feature annotations shown in this document.]
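Description:
pNH052 is a pCC1Fos-based "CopyControl" fosmid-type vector of 10,759 bp, carrying a 2,406 bp insert called YFP-RT-YFP. It is propagated in E. coli on the F-plasmid replication and partitioning system, and the feature table shows ori2, repE, incC and the sopA/sopB/sopC partitioning functions. These hold the plasmid at about one copy per cell. A separate oriV origin allows the copy number to be raised transiently; the depositor notes that arabinose is the inducer and that this is useful for DNA isolation, and the listed host strain is EPI300. Selection is with chloramphenicol, through the backbone cat gene and its promoter, together with tetracycline, through tetA in the insert. The annotation also detects a complete AmpR gene with its promoter, although ampicillin is not listed as a selection in the catalogue entry.

The insert consists of an rpsL gene followed by tetA, flanked on each side by a short fragment of an Aequorea-type fluorescent protein coding sequence. The annotation software labels these fragments as cEGFP, but the insert name indicates they are YFP. "RT" most plausibly stands for this rpsL-tetA pair. Such a pair is a dual positive/negative selection cassette: tetA gives tetracycline resistance, while wild-type rpsL makes a streptomycin-resistant host sensitive to streptomycin, so loss of the cassette can be selected. The associated publication describes counter-selection recombineering for building fluorescent protein reporter constructs directly from C. elegans fosmid genomic clones. The plasmid therefore most likely supplies the cassette for that approach, with the flanking YFP segments providing homology for its later replacement or removal. The record itself does not spell out this workflow. It shows no eukaryotic promoter or other expression elements associated with the insert.
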