Addgene plasmid #42158: pNH052
Depositing lab: Colin Dolphin. Depositing organization: King's College London. Publication: A simplified counter-selection recombineering protocol for creating fluorescent protein reporter constructs directly from C. elegans fosmid genomic clones. Hirani N, Westenberg M, Gami MS, Davis P, Hope IA, Dolphin CT. BMC Biotechnol. 2013 Jan 3;13(1):1. 10.1186/1472-6750-13-1 PubMed 23281894.
Backbone
  Vector backbone: pCC1Fos
  Backbone manufacturer: Eipcentre
  Backbone size w/o insert (bp): 8353
  Total vector size (bp): 10759
Growth in bacteria
  Bacterial resistance: Chloramphenicol and Tetracycline, 25 & 10 μg/mL
  Growth temperature: 37°C
  Growth strain: EPI300
  Growth instructions: pCC1Fos-based 'CopyControl' construct enabling transient induction of copy-number
  Copy number: Low Copy
Gene/Insert
  Gene/Insert name: YFP-RT-YFP
  Insert size (bp): 2406
Terms and licenses: Academic/Nonprofit Terms; Industry Terms: Not Available to Industry
Depositor comments: Single-copy vector under non-induced condition. Copy-number-inducible with arabinose enables transient induction of copy-number for DNA isolation, etc.
How to cite: pNH052 was a gift from Colin Dolphin (Addgene plasmid # 42158 ; http://n2t.net/addgene:42158 ; RRID:Addgene_42158)
