>Addgene plasmid #42158 | pNH052 | addgene partial sequence | sequence record 60532 | lac_promoter
GGCCGCGGTACCCTATTTGTATAGTTCATCCATGCCATGTGTAATCCCAGCAGCTGTTACAAACTCAAGA
AGGACCATGTGGTCTCTCTTTTCGTTGGGATCTTTCGAAAGGGCAGATTGGTAGGACAGGTAATGGTTGT
CTGGTAAAAGGACAGGGCCATCGCCAATTGGAGTATTTTGTTGATAATGGTCTGCTAGTTGAACGCTTCC
ATCTTCAATGTTGTGTCTAATTTTGAAGTTCTGAAAATTTAATCTTGGAGTGGTGAATCCGTTAGCGAGG
TGCCGCCGGCTTCCATTCAGGTCGAGGTGGCCCGGCTCCATGCACCGCGACGCAACGCGGGGAGGCAGAC
AAGGTATAGGGCGGCGCCTACAATCCATGCCAACCCGTTCCATGTGCTCGCCGAGGCGGCATAAATCGCC
GTGACGATCAGCGGTCCAATGATCGAAGTTAGGCTGGTAAGAGCCGCGAGCGATCCTTGAAGCTGTCCCT
GATGGTCGTCATCTACCTGCCTGGACAGCATGGCCTGCAACGCGGGCATCCCGATGCCGCCGGAAGCGAG
AAGAATCATAATGGGGAAGGCCATCCAGCCTCGCGTCGCGAACGCCAGCAAGACGTAGCCCAGCGCGTCG
GCCGCCATGCCGGCGATAATGGCCTGCTTCTCGCCGAAACGTTTGGTGGCGGGACCAGTGACGAAGGCTT
GAGCGAGGGCGTGCAAGATTCCGAATACCGCAAGCGACAGGCCGATCATCGTCGCGCTCCAGCGAAAGCG
GTCCTCGCCGAAA
